Addgene plasmid #10990: pL-rpb1-E1230K
Depositing lab: Jeff Strathern. Depositing organization: National Cancer Institute (NCI). Publication: Mutations in the Saccharomyces cerevisiae RPB1 Gene Conferring Hypersensitivity to 6-Azauracil. Malagon F, Kireeva ML, Shafer BK, Lubkowska L, Kashlev M, Strathern JN. Genetics. 2006 Apr . 172(4):2201-9. 10.1534/genetics.105.052415 PubMed 16510790.
Backbone
  Vector backbone: pRS415 (with modifications)
  Backbone size w/o insert (bp): 4967
  Vector type: Bacterial Expression, Yeast Expression
  Selectable markers: LEU2
Growth in bacteria
  Bacterial resistance: Ampicillin, 100 μg/mL
  Growth temperature: 37°C
  Growth strain: DH5alpha
  Copy number: High Copy
Gene/Insert
  Gene/Insert name: rpb1-E1230K (alt name: RPB1)
  Species: S. cerevisiae (budding yeast)
  Insert size (bp): 6349
  Mutation: Mutation 3688 G to A in the RPB1 ORF resulting in the residue substitution E1230K
  Entrez Gene: RPO21 (a.k.a. YDL140C, RPB1, RPB220, SIT1, SUA8)
  Cloning method: Restriction Enzyme; 5′ cloning site XhoI/AvaI (not destroyed); 3′ cloning site ApaI (not destroyed)
  Sequencing primers: 5′ M13 reverse; 3′ n/a
Terms and licenses: Academic/Nonprofit Terms; Industry Terms: Not Available to Industry
How to cite: pL-rpb1-E1230K was a gift from Jeff Strathern (Addgene plasmid # 10990 ; http://n2t.net/addgene:10990 ; RRID:Addgene_10990)
