[The description below was written by a language model from this plasmid's Addgene catalogue record.]
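Description:
pL-rpb1-E1230K is a yeast–E. coli shuttle plasmid built on a modified pRS415 backbone of about 5 kb. pRS415 belongs to the pRS series of centromeric (CEN/ARS) vectors, which are maintained at low copy in Saccharomyces cerevisiae, although the record does not detail which modifications were made to the backbone. Selection in yeast relies on the LEU2 auxotrophic marker, which complements leucine auxotrophy in leu2 strains. In bacteria the plasmid confers ampicillin resistance and is listed as high copy.

The insert is a fragment of roughly 6.3 kb from S. cerevisiae carrying a mutant allele of RPB1 (systematic gene RPO21/YDL140C), which encodes the largest subunit of RNA polymerase II. It was cloned by restriction digestion between an XhoI/AvaI site at the 5′ end and an ApaI site at the 3′ end, both of which remain intact. The allele has a single G-to-A change at position 3688 of the open reading frame, producing the substitution E1230K. The promoter driving expression is not stated. The insert is longer than the RPB1 coding region alone, so it may include native flanking regulatory sequence, but the record does not confirm this.

The associated publication describes RPB1 mutations that confer hypersensitivity to 6-azauracil, a drug phenotype commonly linked to defects in transcription elongation. This plasmid therefore serves to introduce the E1230K variant of the polymerase subunit into yeast for genetic and biochemical study of RNA polymerase II function.
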