>Addgene plasmid #10990 | pL-rpb1-E1230K | addgene partial sequence | sequence record 17954 | 10990 with yRPB1-F 5'-cctggtgaaatggttggtgt
CAGCCACACAAATGACCCTTAACACCTTCCATTTTGCTGGTGTTGCTTCCAAAAAAGTTACTTCTGGTGT
CCCCCGTTTAAAGGAAATTTTGAATGTGGCCAAAAACATGAAAACCCCTTCCTTGACTGTATACTTAGAG
CCTGGTCATGCTGCCGATCAAGAACAAGCGAAGTTGATCAGATCTGCTATCGAGCATACCACTTTAAAGA
GTGTCACTATTGCTTCAGAAATTTACTATGATCCTGATCCACGTTCCACAGTTATTCCAGAAGATGAAGA
AATTATCCAACTTCATTTCTCATTATTGGATGAAGAGGCTGAACAATCTTTTGACCAACAATCACCTTGG
TTATTACGTCTGGAACTGGATCGTGCAGCAATGAATGATAAAGACTTAACAATGGGTCAGGTTGGTGAAA
GAATCAAGCAAACATTCAAAAATGATTTGTTTGTTATCTGGTCTAAAGACAACGATGAGAAGTTGATCAT
CCGTTGTCGTGTTGTTCGTCCAAAGTCACTAGATGCTGAGACTGAAGCAGAAGAAGATCATATGTTGAAG
AAAATTGAGAACACAATGTTAGAGAATATTACATTACGTGGTGTAGAGAACATCGAGCGTGTTGTCATGA
TGAAATATGACCGTAAAGTTGCAAGTCCAACTGGTGAATACGTTAAGGAACCTGAATGGGTGTTGGAACA
GATGGTGTTAACTTATCTGA
